LOCUS       Exported 6855 bp ds-DNA circular SYN 12-MAY-2021
DEFINITION  Expresses Nsp14 from SARS-CoV-2 with a C-terminal TEV-protease
            cleavable 6His tag in E. coli.
ACCESSION   .
VERSION     .
KEYWORDS    pET28-Nsp14-TEV-6His
SOURCE      synthetic DNA construct
  ORGANISM  synthetic DNA construct
REFERENCE   1 (bases 1 to 6855)
  TITLE     Plasmids for the Expression and Co-Expression of COVID-19 Proteins
            Nsp10 and Nsp14
  JOURNAL   Unpublished
REFERENCE   2 (bases 1 to 6855)
  AUTHORS   .
  TITLE     Direct Submission
  JOURNAL   Exported May 12, 2021 from SnapGene Server 1.1.58
            http://www.snapgene.com
FEATURES             Location/Qualifiers
     source          1..6855
                     /organism="synthetic DNA construct"
                     /mol_type="other DNA"
     rep_origin      12..467
                     /direction=RIGHT
                     /label=f1 ori
                     /note="f1 bacteriophage origin of replication; arrow
                     indicates direction of (+) strand synthesis"
     primer_bind     complement(99..118)
                     /label=F1ori-R
                     /note="F1 origin, reverse primer"
     primer_bind     309..330
                     /label=F1ori-F
                     /note="F1 origin, forward primer"
     CDS             complement(559..1374)
                     /codon_start=1
                     /gene="aph(3')-Ia"
                     /product="aminoglycoside phosphotransferase"
                     /label=KanR
                     /note="confers resistance to kanamycin in bacteria or G418
                     (Geneticin(R)) in eukaryotes"
                     /translation="MSHIQRETSCSRPRLNSNMDADLYGYKWARDNVGQSGATIYRLYG
                     KPDAPELFLKHGKGSVANDVTDEMVRLNWLTEFMPLPTIKHFIRTPDDAWLLTTAIPGK
                     TAFQVLEEYPDSGENIVDALAVFLRRLHSIPVCNCPFNSDRVFRLAQAQSRMNNGLVDA
                     SDFDDERNGWPVEQVWKEMHKLLPFSPDSVVTHGDFSLDNLIFDEGKLIGCIDVGRVGI
                     ADRYQDLAILWNCLGEFSPSLQKRLFQKYGIDNPDMNKLQFHLMLDEFF"
     primer_bind     1282..1301
                     /label=Kan-R
                     /note="Kanamycin resistance gene, reverse primer"
     primer_bind     1366..1385
                     /label=pENTR-R
                     /note="pENTR vectors, reverse primer"
     rep_origin      1496..2084
                     /direction=RIGHT
                     /label=ori
                     /note="high-copy-number ColE1/pMB1/pBR322/pUC origin of
                     replication"
     primer_bind     1985..2004
                     /label=pBR322ori-F
                     /note="pBR322 origin, forward primer"
     primer_bind     2238..2255
                     /label=L4440
                     /note="L4440 vector, forward primer"
     misc_feature    2270..2409
                     /label=bom
                     /note="basis of mobility region from pBR322"
     primer_bind     complement(2335..2354)
                     /label=pRS-marker
                     /note="pRS vectors, use to sequence yeast selectable
                     marker"
     primer_bind     2495..2517
                     /label=pGEX 3'
                     /note="pGEX vectors, reverse primer"
     CDS             complement(2511..2702)
                     /codon_start=1
                     /gene="rop"
                     /product="Rop protein, which maintains plasmids at low copy
                     number"
                     /label=rop
                     /translation="MTKQEKTALNMARFIRSQTLTLLEKLNELDADEQADICESLHDHA
                     DELYRSCLARFGDDGENL"
     CDS             complement(3511..4593)
                     /codon_start=1
                     /gene="lacI"
                     /product="lac repressor"
                     /label=lacI
                     /note="The lac repressor binds to the lac operator to
                     inhibit transcription in E. coli. This inhibition can be
                     relieved by adding lactose or
                     isopropyl-beta-D-thiogalactopyranoside (IPTG)."
                     /translation="MKPVTLYDVAEYAGVSYQTVSRVVNQASHVSAKTREKVEAAMAEL
                     NYIPNRVAQQLAGKQSLLIGVATSSLALHAPSQIVAAIKSRADQLGASVVVSMVERSGV
                     EACKAAVHNLLAQRVSGLIINYPLDDQDAIAVEAACTNVPALFLDVSDQTPINSIIFSH
                     EDGTRLGVEHLVALGHQQIALLAGPLSSVSARLRLAGWHKYLTRNQIQPIAEREGDWSA
                     MSGFQQTMQMLNEGIVPTAMLVANDQMALGAMRAITESGLRVGADISVVGYDDTEDSSC
                     YIPPLTTIKQDFRLLGQTSVDRLLQLSQGQAVKGNQLLPVSLVKRKTTLAPNTQTASPR
                     ALADSLMQLARQVSRLESGQ"
     primer_bind     4555..4574
                     /label=LacI-R
                     /note="LacI, reverse primer"
     promoter        complement(4594..4671)
                     /gene="lacI"
                     /label=lacI promoter
     primer_bind     4877..4896
                     /label=pBRrevBam
                     /note="pBR322 vectors, tet region, downstream of BamHI,
                     reverse primer"
     primer_bind     4980..4999
                     /label=T7
                     /note="T7 promoter, forward primer"
     promoter        4980..4998
                     /label=T7 promoter
                     /note="promoter for bacteriophage T7 RNA polymerase"
     protein_bind    4999..5023
                     /label=lac operator
                     /bound_moiety="lac repressor encoded by lacI"
                     /note="The lac repressor binds to the lac operator to
                     inhibit transcription in E. coli. This inhibition can be
                     relieved by adding lactose or
                     isopropyl-beta-D-thiogalactopyranoside (IPTG)."
     RBS             5038..5060
                     /note="efficient ribosome binding site from bacteriophage
                     T7 gene 10 (Olins and Rangwala, 1989)"
     CDS             6651..6671
                     /codon_start=1
                     /product="tobacco etch virus (TEV) protease recognition and
                     cleavage site"
                     /label=TEV site
                     /translation="ENLYFQG"
     CDS             6672..6689
                     /codon_start=1
                     /product="6xHis affinity tag"
                     /label=6xHis
                     /translation="HHHHHH"
     CDS             6699..6716
                     /codon_start=1
                     /product="6xHis affinity tag"
                     /label=6xHis
                     /translation="HHHHHH"
     primer_bind     complement(6769..6787)
                     /label=T7 Term
                     /note="T7 terminator, reverse primer"
     terminator      6783..6830
                     /label=T7 terminator
                     /note="transcription terminator for bacteriophage T7 RNA
                     polymerase"
ORIGIN
        1 tggcgaatgg gnnnnnnnnn nnnnnnnnnn nnnnnnnnnn nnnnnnnnnn nnnnnnnnnn
       61 nnnnnnnnnn nnnnnnnnnn nnnnnnnnnn nnnnnnnnnn nnnnnnnnnn nnnnnnnnnn
      121 nnnnnnnnnn nnnnncnnnn nnnnnnnnnn nnnnnnnnnn nnnnnnnnnn nnnnnnnnnn
      181 nnnnnnnnnn nnnnnnnnnn nnnnnnnnnn nnnnnnnnnn nnnnnnnann nnnnnnnnnn
      241 nnnnnnnnnn nnnnnnnnnn nnnnnnnnnn nnnnnnncct ttgacgttgg agtccacgtt
      301 ctttnnnnnn nnnnnnnnnn nnnnnnnnnn nnnnnnnnnn naccctatct cggtctattc
      361 ttttgattta taagggattt tgccgatttc ggcctattgg ttaaaaaatg agctgattta
      421 acaaaaattt aacgcgaatt ttaacaaaat attaacgctt acaatttagg tggcactttt
      481 cggggaaatg tgcgcggaac ccctatttgt ttatttttct aaatacattc aaatatgtat
      541 ccgctcatga attaattctt agaaaaactc atcgagcatc aaatgaaact gcaatttatt
      601 catatcagga ttatcaatac catatttttg aaaaagccgt ttctgtaatg aaggagaaaa
      661 ctcaccgagg cagttccata ggatggcaag atcctggtat cggtctgcga ttccgactcg
      721 tccaacatca atacaaccta ttaatttccc ctcgtcaaaa ataaggttat caagtgagaa
      781 atcaccatga gtgacgactg aatccggtga gaatggcaaa agtttatgca tttctttcca
      841 gacttgttca acaggccagc cattacgctc gtcatcaaaa tcactcgcat caaccaaacc
      901 gttattcatt cgtgattgcg cctgagcgag acgaaatacg cgatcgctgt taaaaggaca
      961 attacaaaca ggaatcgaat gcaaccggcg caggaacact gccagcgcat caacaatatt
     1021 ttcacctgaa tcaggatatt cttctaatac ctggaatgct gttttcccgg ggatcgcagt
     1081 ggtgagtaac catgcatcat caggagtacg gataaaatgc ttgatggtcg gaagaggcat
     1141 aaattccgtc agccagttta gtctgaccat ctcatctgta acatcattgg caacgctacc
     1201 tttgccatgt ttcagaaaca actctggcgc atcgggcttc ccatacaatc gatagattgt
     1261 cgcacctgat tgcccgacat tatcgcgagc ccatttatac ccatataaat cagcatccat
     1321 gttggaattt aatcgcggcc tagagcaaga cgtttcccgt tgaatatggc tcataacacc
     1381 ccttgtatta ctgtttatgt aagcagacag ttttattgtt catgaccaaa atcccttaac
     1441 gtgagttttc gttccactga gcgtcagacc ccgtagaaaa gatcaaagga tcttcttgag
     1501 atcctttttt tctgcgcgta atctgctgct tgcaaacaaa aaaaccaccg ctaccagcgg
     1561 tggtttgttt gccggatcaa gagctaccaa ctctttttcc gaaggtaact ggcttcagca
     1621 gagcgcagat accaaatact gtccttctag tgtagccgta gttaggccac cacttcaaga
     1681 actctgtagc accgcctaca tacctcgctc tgctaatcct gttaccagtg gctgctgcca
     1741 gtggcgataa gtcgtgtctt accgggttgg actcaagacg atagttaccg gataaggcgc
     1801 agcggtcggg ctgaacgggg ggttcgtgca cacagcccag cttggagcga acgacctaca
     1861 ccgaactgag atacctacag cgtgagctat gagaaagcgc cacgcttccc gaagggagaa
     1921 aggcggacag gtatccggta agcggcaggg tcggaacagg agagcgcacg agggagcttc
     1981 cagggggaaa cgcctggtat ctttatagtc ctgtcgggtt tcgccacctc tgacttgagc
     2041 gtcgattttt gtgatgctcg tcaggggggc ggagcctatg gaaaaacgcc agcaacgcgg
     2101 cctttttacg gttcctggcc ttttgctggc cttttgctca catgttcttt cctgcgttat
     2161 cccctgattc tgtggataac cgtattaccg cctttgagtg agctgatacc gctcgccgca
     2221 gccgaacgac cgagcgcagc gagtcagtga gcgaggaagc ggaagagcgc ctgatgcggt
     2281 attttctcct tacgcatctg tgcggtattt cacaccgcaa tggtgcactc tcagtacaat
     2341 ctgctctgat gccgcatagt taagccagta tacactccgc tatcgctacg tgactgggtc
     2401 atggctgcgc cccgacaccc gccaacaccc gctgacgcgc cctgacgggc ttgtctgctc
     2461 ccggcatccg cttacagaca agctgtgacc gtctccggga gctgcatgtg tcagaggttt
     2521 tcaccgtcat caccgaaacg cgcgaggcag ctgcggtaaa gctcatcagc gtggtcgtga
     2581 agcgattcac agatgtctgc ctgttcatcc gcgtccagct cgttgagttt ctccagaagc
     2641 gttaatgtct ggcttctgat aaagcgggcc atgttaaggg cggttttttc ctgtttggtc
     2701 actgatgcct ccgtgtaagg gggatttctg ttcatggggg taatgatacc gatgaaacga
     2761 gagaggatgc tcacgatacg ggttactgat gatgaacatg cccggttact ggaacgttgt
     2821 gagggtaaac aactggcggt atggatgcgg cgggaccaga gaaaaatcac tcagggtcaa
     2881 tgccagcgct tcgttaatac agatgtaggt gttccacagg gtagccagca gcatcctgcg
     2941 atgcagatcc ggaacataat ggtgcagggc gctgacttcc gcgtttccag actttacgaa
     3001 acacggaaac cgaagaccat tcatgttgtt gctcaggtcg cagacgtttt gcagcagcag
     3061 tcgcttcacg ttcgctcgcg tatcggtgat tcattctgct aaccagtaag gcaaccccgc
     3121 cagcctagcc gggtcctcaa cgacaggagc acgatcatgc gcacccgtgg ggccgccatg
     3181 ccggcgataa tggcctgctt ctcgccgaaa cgtttggtgg cgggaccagt gacgaaggct
     3241 tgagcgaggg cgtgcaagat tccgaatacc gcaagcgaca ggccgatcat cgtcgcgctc
     3301 cagcgaaagc ggtcctcgcc gaaaatgacc cagagcgctg ccggcacctg tcctacgagt
     3361 tgcatgataa agaagacagt cataagtgcg gcgacgatag tcatgccccg cgcccaccgg
     3421 aaggagctga ctgggttgaa ggctctcaag ggcatcggtc gagatcccgg tgcctaatga
     3481 gtgagctaac ttacattaat tgcgttgcgc tcactgcccg ctttccagtc gggaaacctg
     3541 tcgtgccagc tgcattaatg aatcggccaa cgcgcgggga gaggcggttt gcgtattggg
     3601 cgccagggtg gtttttcttt tcaccagtga gacgggcaac agctgattgc ccttcaccgc
     3661 ctggccctga gagagttgca gcaagcggtc cacgctggtt tgccccagca ggcgaaaatc
     3721 ctgtttgatg gtggttaacg gcgggatata acatgagctg tcttcggtat cgtcgtatcc
     3781 cactaccgag atatccgcac caacgcgcag cccggactcg gtaatggcgc gcattgcgcc
     3841 cagcgccatc tgatcgttgg caaccagcat cgcagtggga acgatgccct cattcagcat
     3901 ttgcatggtt tgttgaaaac cggacatggc actccagtcg ccttcccgtt ccgctatcgg
     3961 ctgaatttga ttgcgagtga gatatttatg ccagccagcc agacgcagac gcgccgagac
     4021 agaacttaat gggcccgcta acagcgcgat ttgctggtga cccaatgcga ccagatgctc
     4081 cacgcccagt cgcgtaccgt cttcatggga gaaaataata ctgttgatgg gtgtctggtc
     4141 agagacatca agaaataacg ccggaacatt agtgcaggca gcttccacag caatggcatc
     4201 ctggtcatcc agcggatagt taatgatcag cccactgacg cgttgcgcga gaagattgtg
     4261 caccgccgct ttacaggctt cgacgccgct tcgttctacc atcgacacca ccacgctggc
     4321 acccagttga tcggcgcgag atttaatcgc cgcgacaatt tgcgacggcg cgtgcagggc
     4381 cagactggag gtggcaacgc caatcagcaa cgactgtttg cccgccagtt gttgtgccac
     4441 gcggttggga atgtaattca gctccgccat cgccgcttcc actttttccc gcgttttcgc
     4501 agaaacgtgg ctggcctggt tcaccacgcg ggaaacggtc tgataagaga caccggcata
     4561 ctctgcgaca tcgtataacg ttactggttt cacattcacc accctgaatt gactctcttc
     4621 cgggcgctat catgccatac cgcgaaaggt tttgcgccat tcgatggtgt ccgggatctc
     4681 gacgctctcc cttatgcgac tcctgcatta ggaagcagcc cagtagtagg ttgaggccgt
     4741 tgagcaccgc cgccgcaagg aatggtgcat gcaaggagat ggcgcccaac agtcccccgg
     4801 ccacggggcc tgccaccata cccacgccga aacaagcgct catgagcccg aagtggcgag
     4861 cccgatcttc cccatcggtg atgtcggcga tataggcgcc agcaaccgca cctgtggcgc
     4921 cggtgatgcc ggccacgatg cgtccggcgt agaggatcga gatctcgatc ccgcgaaatt
     4981 aatacgactc actatagggg aattgtgagc ggataacaat tcccctctag aaataatttt
     5041 gtttaacttt aagaaggaga tataccatgg ctgaaaatgt aacgggcttg tttaaagact
     5101 gtagtaaagt gatcacagga ctccacccca cacaagcacc tacccacctt tccgtagata
     5161 cgaagttcaa aacggaagga ttgtgtgtgg atataccagg gataccaaag gatatgacgt
     5221 accgaaggct gatttccatg atgggtttta agatgaatta ccaagttaat ggctacccca
     5281 acatgttcat caccagggag gaggcaatta gacacgtaag agcctggata ggcttcgatg
     5341 ttgaaggttg ccatgcaacc cgggaagccg taggcacaaa ccttccgttg cagcttggct
     5401 tttccacggg cgtcaacctc gttgccgtac cgactggcta tgttgacacg ccgaacaaca
     5461 ccgatttctc tcgcgtaagt gctaagcctc ctccgggaga tcaattcaag catcttatac
     5521 ctctcatgta caagggactg ccgtggaatg tagttcgcat taagatcgtg cagatgctct
     5581 ccgatacttt gaaaaatctg agcgacaggg tggtcttcgt tctgtgggca catggcttcg
     5641 aacttacttc tatgaaatac tttgtaaaaa tcgggcccga gcggacatgt tgtttgtgcg
     5701 accgacgagc tacttgtttt agcacagcat ctgacaccta cgcatgctgg caccacagta
     5761 taggcttcga ttacgtctac aatcccttta tgatagacgt acaacaatgg ggctttacgg
     5821 gtaacttgca gagtaatcac gatctttact gccaagttca tgggaacgca cacgtggcct
     5881 cctgcgatgc gataatgacg aggtgcttgg ccgtgcacga gtgctttgtt aagcgggtcg
     5941 attggactat agagtatccc ataatcggtg acgaacttaa aattaatgct gcatgcagga
     6001 aagtgcagca catggtagta aaagcagcgc tcctcgcgga taagtttcct gtgctccacg
     6061 atatcggcaa ccctaaggcc attaaatgcg tcccccaagc tgatgtagag tggaaattct
     6121 atgacgctca gccatgtagt gacaaagcat acaagattga agaattgttt tattcatatg
     6181 cgacacactc cgataagttc actgacggag tttgtctctt ttggaactgt aatgttgata
     6241 ggtatccggc gaatagcata gtgtgtcgat ttgacacgcg cgttctctct aatttgaacc
     6301 tccctggctg cgacgggggg tctttgtacg taaacaagca tgcatttcat accccagctt
     6361 ttgacaaatc cgctttcgta aatctgaaac aacttccctt cttctattat tcagatagcc
     6421 cttgcgaatc tcacggtaag caagtggtta gtgacattga ctatgtacca cttaaaagtg
     6481 caacgtgcat tacacgatgc aatttggggg gcgcggtttg ccgacaccat gccaacgaat
     6541 acagattgta cctggatgca tataacatga tgataagtgc agggtttagt ctttgggtgt
     6601 ataagcagtt cgatacgtat aatctctgga acacatttac ccgattgcag gaaaatctat
     6661 acttccaagg acatcaccat catcatcact aactcgagca ccaccaccac caccactgag
     6721 atccggctgc taacaaagcc cgaaaggaag ctgagttggc tgctgccacc gctgagcaat
     6781 aactagcata accccttggg gcctctaaac gggtcttgag gggttttttg ctgaaaggag
     6841 gaactatatc cggat
//
