[The description below was written by a language model from this plasmid's Addgene catalogue record and the feature table of its GenBank file.]
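Description:
pET28-Nsp14-TEV-6His is a bacterial expression plasmid built on the pET28 backbone for producing SARS-CoV-2 non-structural protein 14 (Nsp14, a cleavage product of the ORF1ab polyprotein) in E. coli. It is maintained through a ColE1/pBR322-type origin accompanied by the bom mobility region and the rop gene, and selected with kanamycin via the aph(3')-Ia aminoglycoside phosphotransferase. The catalogue lists it as high copy, although rop is a copy-number-limiting element. An f1 phage origin is also present, which allows single-stranded DNA production.

The Nsp14 coding sequence, amplified by PCR from a previously described SARS-CoV-2 expression plasmid, was inserted between the NcoI and XhoI sites, both of which were retained. Transcription is driven by the T7 promoter, followed immediately by a lac operator and the efficient T7 gene 10 ribosome binding site, and it ends at the T7 terminator. The plasmid-borne lacI gene, under its own promoter, supplies the repressor that keeps the cassette quiet until IPTG or lactose is added. Expression therefore requires a host that provides T7 RNA polymerase.

At the C terminus the insert encodes a TEV protease recognition site followed directly by a 6xHis tag, so the protein can be captured by metal-affinity chromatography and the tag then removed by TEV cleavage. The feature table does not annotate the Nsp14 open reading frame itself, only the TEV site and tag. It also marks a second 6xHis sequence a few bases downstream, presumably the vector's own C-terminal tag; the record does not show whether this is translated. The held sequence is 6855 bp, slightly shorter than the catalogued 6859 bp. The associated reference indicates the plasmid belongs to a set for expressing and co-expressing Nsp10 and Nsp14.
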