Addgene plasmid #154952: pET28-Nsp14-TEV-6His
Purpose: Expresses Nsp14 from SARS-CoV-2 with a C-terminal TEV-protease cleavable 6His tag in E. coli
Depositing lab: Justin Kollman. Depositing organization: University of Washington.
Backbone
  Vector backbone: pET28
  Backbone size w/o insert (bp): 5233
  Total vector size (bp): 6859
  Vector type: Bacterial Expression
Growth in bacteria
  Bacterial resistance: Kanamycin, 50 μg/mL
  Growth temperature: 37°C
  Growth strain: DH5alpha
  Copy number: High Copy
Gene/Insert
  Gene/Insert name: Nsp14-TEV-6His (alt name: Non-structural protein 14)
  Species: SARS-CoV-2
  Insert size (bp): 1626
  Entrez Gene: ORF1ab (a.k.a. GU280_gp01)
  Promoter: T7 Promoter
  Tag / fusion protein: TEV-6His (C terminal on insert)
  Cloning method: Restriction Enzyme; 5′ cloning site NcoI (not destroyed); 3′ cloning site XhoI (not destroyed)
  Sequencing primers: 5′ T7 Promoter; 3′ T7 Terminator
Resource information
  A portion of this plasmid was derived from a plasmid made by: Gene was PCR amplified from the relevant plasmid described in Gordon et al, Nature (2020); doi: 10.1038/s41586-020-2286-9
Terms and licenses: Academic/Nonprofit Terms; Industry Terms
How to cite: pET28-Nsp14-TEV-6His was a gift from Justin Kollman (Addgene plasmid # 154952 ; http://n2t.net/addgene:154952 ; RRID:Addgene_154952)
