>Addgene plasmid #154952 | pET28-Nsp14-TEV-6His | depositor partial sequence | sequence record 299949 | Open reading frame of Nsp14-TEV-6His
ATGGCTGAAAATGTAACGGGCTTGTTTAAAGACTGTAGTAAAGTGATCACAGGACTCCACCCCACACAAG
CACCTACCCACCTTTCCGTAGATACGAAGTTCAAAACGGAAGGATTGTGTGTGGATATACCAGGGATACC
AAAGGATATGACGTACCGAAGGCTGATTTCCATGATGGGTTTTAAGATGAATTACCAAGTTAATGGCTAC
CCCAACATGTTCATCACCAGGGAGGAGGCAATTAGACACGTAAGAGCCTGGATAGGCTTCGATGTTGAAG
GTTGCCATGCAACCCGGGAAGCCGTAGGCACAAACCTTCCGTTGCAGCTTGGCTTTTCCACGGGCGTCAA
CCTCGTTGCCGTACCGACTGGCTATGTTGACACGCCGAACAACACCGATTTCTCTCGCGTAAGTGCTAAG
CCTCCTCCGGGAGATCAATTCAAGCATCTTATACCTCTCATGTACAAGGGACTGCCGTGGAATGTAGTTC
GCATTAAGATCGTGCAGATGCTCTCCGATACTTTGAAAAATCTGAGCGACAGGGTGGTCTTCGTTCTGTG
GGCACATGGCTTCGAACTTACTTCTATGAAATACTTTGTAAAAATCGGGCCCGAGCGGACATGTTGTTTG
TGCGACCGACGAGCTACTTGTTTTAGCACAGCATCTGACACCTACGCATGCTGGCACCACAGTATAGGCT
TCGATTACGTCTACAATCCCTTTATGATAGACGTACAACAATGGGGCTTTACGGGTAACTTGCAGAGTAA
TCACGATCTTTACTGCCAAGTTCATGGGAACGCACACGTGGCCTCCTGCGATGCGATAATGACGAGGTGC
TTGGCCGTGCACGAGTGCTTTGTTAAGCGGGTCGATTGGACTATAGAGTATCCCATAATCGGTGACGAAC
TTAAAATTAATGCTGCATGCAGGAAAGTGCAGCACATGGTAGTAAAAGCAGCGCTCCTCGCGGATAAGTT
TCCTGTGCTCCACGATATCGGCAACCCTAAGGCCATTAAATGCGTCCCCCAAGCTGATGTAGAGTGGAAA
TTCTATGACGCTCAGCCATGTAGTGACAAAGCATACAAGATTGAAGAATTGTTTTATTCATATGCGACAC
ACTCCGATAAGTTCACTGACGGAGTTTGTCTCTTTTGGAACTGTAATGTTGATAGGTATCCGGCGAATAG
CATAGTGTGTCGATTTGACACGCGCGTTCTCTCTAATTTGAACCTCCCTGGCTGCGACGGGGGGTCTTTG
TACGTAAACAAGCATGCATTTCATACCCCAGCTTTTGACAAATCCGCTTTCGTAAATCTGAAACAACTTC
CCTTCTTCTATTATTCAGATAGCCCTTGCGAATCTCACGGTAAGCAAGTGGTTAGTGACATTGACTATGT
ACCACTTAAAAGTGCAACGTGCATTACACGATGCAATTTGGGGGGCGCGGTTTGCCGACACCATGCCAAC
GAATACAGATTGTACCTGGATGCATATAACATGATGATAAGTGCAGGGTTTAGTCTTTGGGTGTATAAGC
AGTTCGATACGTATAATCTCTGGAACACATTTACCCGATTGCAGGAAAATCTATACTTCCAAGGACATCA
CCATCATCATCACTAA
